Addgene plasmid #204992: pMB3-B-TelR
Purpose: Level 3 MoClo plasmid for A. baumannii with additional Tellurite resistance cassette for multi-drug resistance strains
Depositing lab: Veronica Godoy-Carter. Depositing organization: Northeastern University. Publication: AspFlex: Molecular Tools to Study Gene Expression and Regulation in Acinetobacter baumannii. Brychcy M, Kokodynski A, Lloyd D, Godoy VG. ACS Synth Biol. 2023 Aug 16. doi: 10.1021/acssynbio.3c00167. PubMed 37587063.
Backbone
  Vector backbone: pTU3-B-RFP / pSB1A2
  Backbone manufacturer: Paul Freemont Lab / iGem (Addgene plasmid # 72946)
  Vector type: Bacterial Expression, Synthetic Biology
  Selectable markers: mRFP1
Growth in bacteria
  Bacterial resistance: Ampicillin, 100 μg/mL
  Growth temperature: 37°C
  Growth strain: DH5alpha
  Growth instructions: Use Tellurite for selection in A. baumannii
  Copy number: High Copy
Gene/Insert
  Gene/Insert name: mRFP1
  Species: Synthetic
  Mutation: Added replications elements for Acinetobacter species into the PstI site and Tellurite resistance cassette into XbaI site
  Cloning method: Restriction Enzyme; 5′ cloning site Unknown (unknown if destroyed); 3′ cloning site Unknown (unknown if destroyed)
Resource information
  A portion of this plasmid was derived from a plasmid made by: Original base plasmid was received from Addgene, Tellurite resistance cassette from pMO130-TelR (50799)
Terms and licenses: Academic/Nonprofit Terms; Industry Terms: Not Available to Industry
Depositor comments: This plasmid is related to, but is not included with, the AspFlex Kit (Addgene #1000000217: https://www.addgene.org/kits/godoy-carter-aspflex/)
How to cite: pMB3-B-TelR was a gift from Veronica Godoy-Carter (Addgene plasmid # 204992 ; http://n2t.net/addgene:204992 ; RRID:Addgene_204992)
