[The description below was written by a language model from this plasmid's Addgene catalogue record and pLannotate feature annotations shown in this document.]
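Description:
pMB3-B-TelR is a Level 3 Modular Cloning (MoClo) destination plasmid adapted for Acinetobacter baumannii. It was built from the pTU3-B-RFP / pSB1A2 backbone and is related to, but not part of, the AspFlex toolkit. It acts as an E. coli–Acinetobacter shuttle vector. In E. coli it replicates from a high-copy ColE1/pUC-type origin and is selected with ampicillin through the bla (AmpR) gene and its native promoter. The record states that replication elements for Acinetobacter species were added at the PstI site. The automated annotation does not label these elements, but a roughly 4 kb unannotated stretch between the mRFP1 terminators and the ColE1 origin may contain them.

The distinguishing addition is a tellurite resistance cassette taken from pMO130-TelR and inserted at the XbaI site. It is annotated as the klaA/klaB/klaC (kilA/telA/telB) operon, preceded by a T7 gene 10-type ribosome binding site. Its promoter is not annotated. This marker allows selection with tellurite in multidrug-resistant A. baumannii strains where ampicillin and other antibiotic markers would not work.

The listed insert is mRFP1, driven by the lac promoter with its CAP binding site and lac operator, and followed by the rrnB T1 and T7Te terminators. In MoClo destination vectors, a cassette like this usually serves as a visual dropout marker: colonies that have taken up the assembled transcription units lose their red colour. This fits the record's listing of mRFP1 as the selectable marker, although the Type IIS sites involved are not annotated. The short FRT, 2μ ori and lacI fragment hits are most likely remnants or incidental matches rather than functional parts.
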