Features (pLannotate 1.2.2; 19 found; start..end, strand, type, name):
     88..109     +  protein_bind   CAP binding site: CAP binding activates transcription in the presence of cAMP. E. coli catabolite activator protein
    124..154     +  promoter       lac promoter: promoter for the E. coli lac operon
    162..178     +  protein_bind   lac operator: The lac repressor binds to the lac operator to inhibit transcription in E. coli. This inhibition can be relieved by adding lactose or isopropyl-β-D-thiogalactopyranoside (IPTG). lac repressor encoded by lacI
    214..888     +  CDS            mRFP1: mRFP1 is a basic (constitutively fluorescent) red fluorescent protein published in 2002, derived from Discosoma sp.. It is reported to be a somewhat slowly-maturing monomer with low acid sensitivity.
    936..1007    +  terminator     rrnB T1 terminator: transcription terminator T1 from the E. coli rrnB gene
   1023..1050    +  terminator     T7Te terminator: phage T7 early transcription terminator
   5187..5775    -  rep_origin     ori: high-copy-number ColE1/pMB1/pBR322/pUC origin of replication
   5946..6806    -  CDS            AmpR: β-lactamase; bla; confers resistance to ampicillin, carbenicillin, and related antibiotics
   6807..6911    -  promoter       AmpR promoter: bla
   7001..7044    -  terminator     bacterial terminator: putative bacterial transcription terminator
   7047..7066    +  misc_feature   BioBrick prefix: BioBrick prefix for parts that start with "ATG"
   7063..7096    +  rep_origin     2μ ori (fragment): yeast 2μ plasmid origin of replication
   7146..7177    +  terminator     tonB terminator: bidirectional E. coli tonB-P14 transcription terminator
   7198..8148    -  CDS            klaC: KLAC_ECOLX - Also known as telB. Protein predicted: Swiss-Prot protein existence level 4. Belongs to the kla operon, which is associated with cryptic tellurite resistance, and IncW plasmid fertility inhibition. From Escherichia coli.
   8148..9281    -  CDS            klaB: KLAB_ECOLX - Also known as telA. Protein inferred from homology: Swiss-Prot protein existence level 3. Belongs to the kla operon, which is associated with cryptic tellurite resistance, and IncW plasmid fertility inhibition. From Escherichia coli.
   9302..10060   -  CDS            klaA: KLAA_ECOLX - Also known as kilA. Protein predicted: Swiss-Prot protein existence level 4. Belongs to the kla operon, which is associated with cryptic tellurite resistance, and IncW plasmid fertility inhibition. From Escherichia coli.
  10078..10100   -  RBS            RBS: efficient ribosome binding site from bacteriophage T7 gene 10 (Olins and Rangwala, 1989)
  10192..10225   +  protein_bind   FRT (fragment): FLP-mediated recombination occurs in the 8-bp core sequence TCTAGAAA (Turan and Bode, 2011). FLP recombinase from the Saccharomyces cerevisiae 2μ plasmid
  10246..75      +  CDS            lacI (fragment) (across the origin): lac repressor; lacI; The lac repressor binds to the lac operator to inhibit transcription in E. coli. This inhibition can be relieved by adding lactose or isopropyl-β-D-thiogalactopyranoside (IPTG).
>Addgene plasmid #204992 | pMB3-B-TelR | addgene full sequence | sequence record 404860 | Addgene NGS Result
GCCTCTCCCCGCGCGTTGGCCGATTCATTAATGCAGCTGGCACGACAGGTTTCCCGACTGGAAAGCGGGC
AGTGAGCGCAACGCAATTAATGTGAGTTAGCTCACTCATTAGGCACCCCAGGCTTTACACTTTATGCTTC
CGGCTCGTATGTTGTGTGGAATTGTGAGCGGATAACAATTTCACACATACTAGAGAAAGAGGAGAAATAC
TAGATGGCTTCCTCCGAAGACGTTATCAAAGAGTTCATGCGTTTCAAAGTTCGTATGGAAGGTTCCGTTA
ACGGTCACGAGTTCGAAATCGAAGGTGAAGGTGAAGGTCGTCCGTACGAAGGTACCCAGACCGCTAAACT
GAAAGTTACCAAAGGTGGTCCGCTGCCGTTCGCTTGGGACATCCTGTCCCCGCAGTTCCAGTACGGTTCC
AAAGCTTACGTTAAACACCCGGCTGACATCCCGGACTACCTGAAACTGTCCTTCCCGGAAGGTTTCAAAT
GGGAACGTGTTATGAACTTCGAAGACGGTGGTGTTGTTACCGTTACCCAGGACTCCTCCCTGCAAGACGG
TGAGTTCATCTACAAAGTTAAACTGCGTGGTACCAACTTCCCGTCCGACGGTCCGGTTATGCAGAAAAAA
ACCATGGGTTGGGAAGCTTCCACCGAACGTATGTACCCGGAAGACGGTGCTCTGAAAGGTGAAATCAAAA
TGCGTCTGAAACTGAAAGACGGTGGTCACTACGACGCTGAAGTTAAAACCACCTACATGGCTAAAAAACC
GGTTCAGCTGCCGGGTGCTTACAAAACCGACATCAAACTGGACATCACCTCCCACAACGAAGACTACACC
ATCGTTGAACAGTACGAACGTGCTGAAGGTCGTCACTCCACCGGTGCTTAATAACGCTGATAGTGCTAGT
GTAGATCGCTACTAGAGCCAGGCATCAAATAAAACGAAAGGCTCAGTCGAAAGACTGGGCCTTTCGTTTT
ATCTGTTGTTTGTCGGTGAACGCTCTCTACTAGAGTCACACTGGCTCACCTTCGGGTGGGCCTTTCTGCG
TTTATAGGTCTCATGTTTTAGAGAGACGCTGCAGTTAACAAGTTGCCTGACGCTGTGTCTTATCCAGTTC
ATGCGGCAATGCTATCTCTACTTCCTTTGCTAATCTTGCCTCCTGTTTGATGTCACCGTTCTTTTTTAGT
TCGGATTGCTCTACCCGATTCCATAGGGTTTGACGATCTAACATGTCAGGACTTGCCCCAGTTGGGGCAA
AAATTTGGGTGTATTCAATGCCTGTTTTTTTGGTGTAGTCCTGCTCTTTTCCGTACGTATCACAGTACAA
TTTTTCGCCTGCTCGGTATGCTGCACATGCCACGATTGAGCGACCATCTGACCTCGAAATGTTCTGCATT
TCACAATGGTAAATTGCCATTTTCATCACCTGTTTATTAACAGCCGCCCCAAGTTTTGGGCGGTTGGGGT
GTCGGGGTTTCCCTGACCGTACTTGCAAAATTTGGCGTAGCAAAAATTTTGCGTAAGTGCGCCCTTCGGG
AACTCTGCGAGGCTAAAAGCAAAAGCAAGAGCAATAAGGCTTTGACTTTGTTTTTTGATTTTGCTCGCTG
CGCTCGGATCTTGATGTAAGTCGAGTTTTTGAAGTAGAACACTTTTCACATTGATGATGGTTCATACTTC
GGAAAATAGGTTGAGACACAGGCATTAAAAATGGTCAAAAAAACAGCTATGGAATTGGGTCAAATGCTCG
ATGAAGAAAAGGAAAAATTGGAACGTCAGGAAAAGGCAAGAAAGGATCTAGCTGACGCTGTGGTGAAAGG
TCGAGAGCAAAAACAGGCAAGGTCAGACGATGCAAAACGCAAGATCCTGATCGGGGCTTACTTACTGAAG
AAACATGATAATGACATCAAGAAACTTGTGGAACAAAACCCCGATTTTATTGGGTACATTAGAGAAAATG
ATAAGCACTTATTTTCATAGGCATTAGTAGTTATAAAAAACCCTCATAAATCGAGGGTTTCTTTTTTATC
TGCATTACTTTTTGAATCAATGTACTTTTTTAGCTTGCTATTTTTCACTGCATACAGCCGCTTATACTCT
TTCTCAATCAATGCGGTCAAAATGGCTTTTTGGCTCTCCCCTGCTGCGCCCACCATGTCCGCAAGCATAT
CCGACACACCCTTATCTATAAACACCTCCAAACGTTGACTATCAAGGCTTTTGCGTTTTTCACGATATGC
TTTTTGTCGTTCGGCATTGGTTTTTGGCGGCTCTTTTAGCATGTCCTGTGTTTTCTGATCGTTCGGGTCT
TTCATGTCTTTAACTCCCATATAGTATATCATAGTTACAGGATAACATTGTTTTTAGTTACAGGATAACT
TTTTATAAAATTTATTTGTAAAAATTTATGCTATCCTGCAACTATTTTTAAATTACAGGATAACTATTTA
ACGTTACCCTGTAACTATAGTTATCCTGTAACGCTAAATTAATTACCCTGTAACATATATTTTGTTATCC
TGTAACAACTAAATATTGAAATAATACTACCAAAGTTACCCTGTAACGAAAATAACTAGGTTAAAAAATG
ATCGGATTTTAACATTTTGCGTTGTTCCAAAAGTTATCAACAGCCTAGAACGTCATAGGAAGCGATTACA
GACACTTTATAGCTATCAGCATGGGAACATAAGGGCAGGATGAAATATGGGTCTTAAAACGCAAATGGTG
AGGTTTTAGAGGTATTTTTTGAAGATGATTAAGGCGGTTTGTTTTTAAAATTTTTGGCGGCTCTCAGGCT
GCTTACATTTTAACCAGTTCAGTGAAAAGTTCTTTTTCAGCAAATTTCTGTTTAGCACCATAGCTAAAAC
TTGCGTGGAACATATTAAGAATTGACCGAAATGACACAATCTCAATTATATTTTTTTTGAAAAGTTTTCT
TTATCAAATATTTTAAATCATTGATTTATATATAAGTATACATTCATTTTAATAATTAATCTTTATTTAA
CAATGATTTATCTATATTCAATTGTTTAATTATTCTTACTAATATTATCTCTATATCAATATTTTTTATT
TAAAAACATATGTTTAGTAGTGCTTTTGATTAAAGTACCAGAGGGAGGGAGCAGAGCTGAATGGGAAATA
CTCACCCTAGAGCGATTCTTAAAAATCACCCTAAAGTATTCCCATTCGATGTACCGTCGGTCGGTCGCTT
TCGCATCAGGGATGACATCACTGTATCAAGCTGCCACTGTTATGATTACGATTGATAGCACCGCCTGAAC
ACGCTCATAACCGCCAATTAAATGACTACTCATTGCGTCCGCTACTCTGTTCAGTTCCCCTAGTAATAGC
GTTTTTCCGATGTGTGCTAGCGTCACTGTACCTCATCACCCACACATGGACAGATTGAGTTACAGACATT
GGCTAAATTTTTGGGGTCTATGCTTGACAAAGCGAGTTAAAACCTTAGAATTTAAGACAGGTACATTAAG
CCCCTGTGGTGAAATCATTAGCGGTCGTCAAACCTTAATGCTTTCGATTGCCGATATGTCAGTATCGAAG
ATCTGTACCCCATAAATTACGGTAAAGCCCCAAGCAATTGCAAGGGGCTTTTATCTTTTTTAACAAAAAA
AATTTATAAATCAGGATTTTATAACACTAAATAATCCAAAGTACATGAGTAAGTCATGACCACTCCTGCG
ATGTGTGTAGCACTCTGAGTATCCGTATTATATCAGTGATGTCATATACAACCACATAATGCGGATGTAT
CACTAACTCCCTAGTATCTTTCTGTCTGCCTGTGCGCCCCATCAGTCGATTATCAACAAGTAAATCTGTC
TTTTCTTCAATTAAATCATCAATTTCAATAGCTGCTATAGGGTTGCGTTCTTCAAGATAATCATAGATAT
TTCTACGATCTTGGCGAGCTGTTTCAGTCCACTCAATCTTCATTCTTCGCTGCCAGTTTCGCCAATGTTG
CAGCACGTCTAGCGGCAAACTCTGCCTTTACGTCCTCATGTGGAATCAACTTGCCTGCATTGGCTTCATT
TAAGCCGATCTGTACCTGCTGCTTGAACCATTTGTCATAGTCTGCGGCTTCCTGTTGCTTCTTAACAAAG
TCACGCATGAAGTCACGGATTAGCTGCGCCCCCGACCGATCAACAGTCTTAGCAAGGCTTGAAAATTCTT
GCTTTAGGTCATGGTCTACCCGAAAGGTAAAAGTCGCTTCTGTCATGTTTTTCACTCCAATGTGTTACAT
TTGAATGCTATTGTAACACATTAAAAAGTTAGGTCATTGTCTTTTTTCGGCTTAGGCTGTTCTTGGTCAT
AACGTGGTTTAAATGATGGCTGTCGCTCATTCTCAAGTAAAATTTTCCGTTTATTAACAGCCTGTTGCAT
CTGCTCATAGTAAGGCATCAACTGCGGTAAAATATCAGCAAGTGCCTGTCTGTCTTTATCCAGGATACGG
CTCAATTGCCCGATTTTTTTCAAGTCACGCTCATAGGCTATTCTGTCGCTGATCTGCTCGTATTTTTGCT
TTGAACACCTTATGTACTCTTGCATATCGTTACTTGCCCATGCCTGCGCCTGAAGACGTGTAAACATGGA
AATGTCTGAAGCAACATGGTCGCTGATATGGTCATACTCAGCATCTTTGACATAGCCGTATTTTGATAAA
TATCTTTCATAGTCCTGCCGTTTCTTTTTGTCATCTTCCTGTTTTTGTTTAGTTTCTCTTTCTATCTGCT
GTTGTTTTCGTTGCTGTTCCTGTTGCTCCTCTTTTATCTCTCTGTGATAAATGGAAAGGCTAGATTGATC
ATTATCCCAACGTGTGAGCATGTCCTCAAAGCCGTAATAATCAGCACTAAACCAACCTGTTTTCACTTTC
ACTGGTGGCGGCAGTGGCTCTCCGATCTCCCTTAGCAGTGCTGTAGCTGCTCGTCCCTCTTTGATCACTT
TATCAAGCTGCAAGCGGTCGATATTGTCTTGCAACTGCAGGCTTCCTCGCTCACTGACTCGCTGCGCTCG
GTCGTTCGGCTGCGGCGAGCGGTATCAGCTCACTCAAAGGCGGTAATACGGTTATCCACAGAATCAGGGG
ATAACGCAGGAAAGAACATGTGAGCAAAAGGCCAGCAAAAGGCCAGGAACCGTAAAAAGGCCGCGTTGCT
GGCGTTTTTCCACAGGCTCCGCCCCCCTGACGAGCATCACAAAAATCGACGCTCAAGTCAGAGGTGGCGA
AACCCGACAGGACTATAAAGATACCAGGCGTTTCCCCCTGGAAGCTCCCTCGTGCGCTCTCCTGTTCCGA
CCCTGCCGCTTACCGGATACCTGTCCGCCTTTCTCCCTTCGGGAAGCGTGGCGCTTTCTCATAGCTCACG
CTGTAGGTATCTCAGTTCGGTGTAGGTCGTTCGCTCCAAGCTGGGCTGTGTGCACGAACCCCCCGTTCAG
CCCGACCGCTGCGCCTTATCCGGTAACTATCGTCTTGAGTCCAACCCGGTAAGACACGACTTATCGCCAC
TGGCAGCAGCCACTGGTAACAGGATTAGCAGAGCGAGGTATGTAGGCGGTGCTACAGAGTTCTTGAAGTG
GTGGCCTAACTACGGCTACACTAGAAGAACAGTATTTGGTATCTGCGCTCTGCTGAAGCCAGTTACCTTC
GGAAAAAGAGTTGGTAGCTCTTGATCCGGCAAACAAACCACCGCTGGTAGCGGTGGTTTTTTTGTTTGCA
AGCAGCAGATTACGCGCAGAAAAAAAGGATCTCAAGAAGATCCTTTGATCTTTTCTACGGGGTCTGACGC
TCAGTGGAACGAAAACTCACGTTAAGGGATTTTGGTCATGAGATTATCAAAAAGGATCTTCACCTAGATC
CTTTTAAATTAAAAATGAAGTTTTAAATCAATCTAAAGTATATATGAGTAAACTTGGTCTGACAGTTACC
AATGCTTAATCAGTGAGGCACCTATCTCAGCGATCTGTCTATTTCGTTCATCCATAGTTGCCTGACTCCC
CGTCGTGTAGATAACTACGATACGGGAGGGCTTACCATCTGGCCCCAGTGCTGCAATGATACCGCGAGAG
CCACGCTCACCGGCTCCAGATTTATCAGCAATAAACCAGCCAGCCGGAAGGGCCGAGCGCAGAAGTGGTC
CTGCAACTTTATCCGCCTCCATCCAGTCTATTAATTGTTGCCGGGAAGCTAGAGTAAGTAGTTCGCCAGT
TAATAGTTTGCGCAACGTTGTTGCCATTGCTACAGGCATCGTGGTGTCACGCTCGTCGTTTGGTATGGCT
TCATTCAGCTCCGGTTCCCAACGATCAAGGCGAGTTACATGATCCCCCATGTTGTGCAAAAAAGCGGTTA
GCTCCTTCGGTCCTCCGATCGTTGTCAGAAGTAAGTTGGCCGCAGTGTTATCACTCATGGTTATGGCAGC
ACTGCATAATTCTCTTACTGTCATGCCATCCGTAAGATGCTTTTCTGTGACTGGTGAGTACTCAACCAAG
TCATTCTGAGAATAGTGTATGCGGCGACCGAGTTGCTCTTGCCCGGCGTCAATACGGGATAATACCGCGC
CACATAGCAGAACTTTAAAAGTGCTCATCATTGGAAAACGTTCTTCGGGGCGAAAACTCTCAAGGATCTT
ACCGCTGTTGAGATCCAGTTCGATGTAACCCACTCGTGCACCCAACTGATCTTCAGCATCTTTTACTTTC
ACCAGCGTTTCTGGGTGAGCAAAAACAGGAAGGCAAAATGCCGCAAAAAAGGGAATAAGGGCGACACGGA
AATGTTGAATACTCATACTCTTCCTTTTTCAATATTATTGAAGCATTTATCAGGGTTATTGTCTCATGAG
CGGATACATATTTGAATGTATTTAGAAAAATAAACAAATAGGGGTTCCGCGCACATTTCCCCGAAAAGTG
CCACCTGACGTCTAAGAAACCATTATTATCATGACATTAACCTATAAAAATAGGCGTATCACGAGGCAGA
ATTTCAGATAAAAAAAATCCTTAGCTTTCGCTAAGGATGATTTCTGGAATTCGCGGCCGCTTCTAGAAAG
TATAGGAACTTCAGAGCGCTTTTGAAGCTGATGTGCTTAAAAACTTACTCAATGGAATTAGCTCCTCGAG
CAGAAAGTCAAAAGCCTCCGACCGGAGGCTTTTGACTTGAGGGGGATCGATCCCTTATGGCTCTGCACCC
GGCTCCATCACCAACAGGTCGCGCACGCGCTTCACTCGGTTGCGGATCGACACTGCCAGCCCAACAAAGC
CGGTTGCCGCCGCCGCCAGGATCGCGCCGATGATGCCGGCCACACCGGCCATCGCCCACCAGGTCGCCGC
CTTCCGGTTCCATTCCTGCTGGTACTGCTTCGCAATGCTGGACCTCGGCTCACCATAGGCTGACCGCTCG
ATGGCGTATGCCGCTTCTCCCCTTGGCGTAAAACCCAGCGCCGCAGGCGGCATTGCCATGCTGCCCGCCG
CTTTCCCGACCACGACGCGCGCACCAGGCTTGCGGTCCAGACCTTCGGCCACGGCGAGCTGCGCAAGGAC
ATAATCAGCCGCCGACTTGGCTCCACGCGCCTCGATCAGCTCTTGCACTCGCGCGAAATCCTTGGCCTCC
ACGGCCGCCATGAATCGCGCACGCGGCGAAGGCTCCGCAGGGCCGGCGTCGTGATCGCCGCCGAGAATGC
CCTTCACCAAGTTCGACGACACGAAAATCATGCTGACGGCTATCACCATCATGCAGACGGATCGCACGAA
CCCGCAGAACTCACCCCCGAACACGAGCACGGCACCCGCGACCACTATGCCAAGAATGCCCAAGGTAAAA
ATTGCCGGCCCCGCCATGAAGTCCGTGAATGCCCCGACGGCCGAAGTGAAGGGCAGGCCGCCACCCAGGC
CGCCGCCCTCACTGCCCGGCACCTGGTCGCTGAATGTCGATGCCAGCACCTGCGGCACGTCAATGCTTCC
GGGCGTCGCGCTCGGGCTGATCGCCCATCCCGTTACTGCCCCGATCCCGGCAATGGCAAGGACTGCCAGC
GCCGCGATGAGGAAGCGGGTGCCCCGCTTCTTCATCTTCGCGCCTCGGGCCTCCAGGCCGCCTACCTGGG
CGAAAACATCGGTGTTTGTGGCATTCATACGGACTCCTGTTGGGCCAGCTCGCGCACGGGCTGGCGGGTC
AGCTTGGCTTGAAGATCGCCACGCATTGCGGCGATCTGCTTCTCGGCATCCTTGCGCTTCTGCACGCCTT
CCTGCTGGATGCGAATAACGTCCTCGACGGTCTTGATGAGCGTCGTCTGAACCTGCTTGAGCGTGTCCAC
GTCGATCACCAGGCGTTGGTTCTCCTTCGCCGTTTCGACGGACGTGCGATGCAGCAGGGCCGCATTGCGC
TTCATCAGGTCGTTGGTGGTGTCGTCGATGGCCGTGGCCAGTTCGACGGCGTTCTTCTGCTCGTTGAGGC
TCAAGGCCAGCATGAATTGCCGCTTCCACGCCGGCACGGTGATTTCGCGGATGGTGTGGAATTTATCGAC
CAGCATCTGGTTGTTGGCCTGGATCATGCGGATGGTCGGCAGGCTCTGCATGGCCGAATGTTGCAAGGCG
ATCAGGTCGCCGATGCGCTTGTCCAGGTTGGCAACCATCGCATCGAGGTCGGCCAGCTCCTGCACGCGGC
CAGGGTCGTTCCCGACATTGCCGCGCAGACCCTCGGCCTGCTCGCGCAGCTCGGCAAGGCGGACCTTGCC
GGCCGCGATGTGGACGCCAAGAAGGCGGTGTTCCTCGCGCACGGCTGCGAACATTTCGTCGAGCGAGGCA
TTGCGCTGCGCGATGCCTTGCTGGGTGGTCTGCACTTCGCTGACCAGGTGTTCGATCTGCTCGCGGGTCG
TGTCGAAGCGCGCCATGAAGCCCGTCGAACGGACGCGGGAGCGGTCGATCAGCGGGCCAATCAGGGGCAG
GCGGGAACGGTTGTCGGACAAAGGGCCGACGTTCAGGGAACGGGCCTTGGCGACAACCTGGGTCAGTTTC
TCGCCTGCTTCGTCCAGGTCGCTGTTGCGCACCTGGTCCAGCAGGCTATCGGCGTAGCGGGACGTGTGCT
CGGCCACGTCGCGGCCGAACTCGGCAACGGTCTGCGGACTGCCGACCTCGATCCGCTGCGCGACCGCATG
GACTTCCGGCACGTCGCTTTCCTGCAAGCCCAGCTCGCGCAGGGTTGCCGGGGTCATGTCAAAGGCGACG
ATAGGGGCCTTGGCGTCGTGCGTCGTTTTCAGTGCGTTCATAGGGTTCTCCCGCCGTGTTATTGGTTGAT
GCCTTCCAGGCTCTGCGAAAGGCTCCGCATGAGCGCCTGGTGAGCTTTGGCCGCCTCGGCGACCATTGCC
GGATTCATGTTCTTGGTGGTGATGAGCGCGAGGGTGTGCTGACGCCAGACGGGCACCAGGACGGATGCCG
TTTCAGAGAAGCGGTCCAGCATGTCCACGGCCTGCGCCCGCGTGAGCTTCATCTGAGTGACGCTCATTTC
ATGGGACGCCATGAGGGTTGCCAGGTTGGCGAGCTTGCGCGCGAAGCGTTCGCGCGGCTTGTCGAACTCG
ATCACGCCGGCCTTGGCCGCGCCGGCCTCGGGGTTCTCGTCCAGGAACTCGCGCCCGGCTTGAATGTAGG
CTCTGAGCCGGTCTACCTCGGCCTCATGCGTATTGAGCATGTCATCCAAGGCGCGCAACGTGTCCCGCAC
GCGCTGCGCTACGCCCTCGGCTTCGTCCAGCAACTGGTCGAGCGTCTTGCGGGCGACCTGATACCTCACC
TGGCGTTCAACCTCACGGCCAAGCATCTTCTCGAACCAGGTAGGCTTTTCCGCGATCTTGCGGGGGTCCG
CGTCGACCAGCTTCGCCACGATCTGGCTGATTTTGTCGGCCAGCGCGGCAACTGCGCCGTGCTCCATCAG
ATTCGACAGCTCGTTGAGGGAATCCGCCCCGTCGATGCCGGCCCCGTACTCGCCAATCGTCGCCGGCGAC
GCGAAGAGGGCGGGCAAAACCTCCCCCTTCAATCGCGCCATGTTCACGCTTGTTCTTCCATGGTATATCT
CCTTCTTAAAGTTAAACAAAATTATTCGGAACCCAGCATGATATTCCGGAAATACCAACTAAGTCAACGG
CTGATATCCATTGCTGTTGACAAAGGGAATCAGGGGATCTTGAAGTTCCTATTCCGAAGTTCCTATTCTC
TAGAACGTCTCAATCTCTATAGAGACCCAATACGCAAACC
